>Addgene plasmid #228371 | empty_pK7fWG2_IVD_FP611 | addgene full sequence | sequence record 455841 | Addgene NGS Result
GAATAATGTGTGAGTAGTTCCCAGATAAGGGAATTAGGGTTCTTATAGGGTTTCGCTCATGTGTTGAGCA
TATAAGAAACCCTTAGTATGTATTTGTATTTGTAAAATACTTCTATCAATAAAATTTCTAATTCCTAAAA
CCAAAATCCAGTGACCTGCAGGCATGCGACGTCGGGCCCTCTAGAGGATCCCCGGGTACCGCGAATTATC
GATCATGAGCGGAGAATTAAGGGAGTCACGTTATGACCCCCGCCGATGACGCGGGACAAGCCGTTTTACG
TTTGGAACTGACAGAACCGCAACGTTGAAGGAGCCACTGAGCCGCGGGTTTCTGGAGTTTAATGAGCTAA
GCACATACGTCAGAAACCATTATTGCGCGTTCAAAAGTCGCCTAAGGTCACTATCAGCTAGCAAATATTT
CTTGTCAAAAATGCTCCACTGACGTTCCATAAATTCCCCTCGGTATCCAATTAGAGTCTCATATTCACTC
TCAACTCGATCGAGGCATGATTGAACAAGATGGATTGCACGCAGGTTCTCCGGCCGCTTGGGTGGAGAGG
CTATTCGGCTATGACTGGGCACAACAGACAATCGGCTGCTCTGATGCCGCCGTGTTCCGGCTGTCAGCGC
AGGGGCGCCCGGTTCTTTTTGTCAAGACCGACCTGTCCGGTGCCCTGAATGAACTCCAAGACGAGGCAGC
GCGGCTATCGTGGCTGGCCACGACGGGCGTTCCTTGCGCAGCTGTGCTCGACGTTGTCACTGAAGCGGGA
AGGGACTGGCTGCTATTGGGCGAAGTGCCGGGGCAGGATCTCCTGTCATCTCACCTTGCTCCTGCCGAGA
AAGTATCCATCATGGCTGATGCAATGCGGCGGCTGCATACGCTTGATCCGGCTACCTGCCCATTCGACCA
CCAAGCGAAACATCGCATCGAGCGAGCACGTACTCGGATGGAAGCCGGTCTTGTCGATCAGGATGATCTG
GACGAAGAGCATCAGGGGCTCGCGCCAGCCGAACTGTTCGCCAGGCTCAAGGCGCGGATGCCCGACGGCG
AGGATCTCGTCGTGACCCACGGCGATGCCTGCTTGCCGAATATCATGGTGGAAAATGGCCGCTTTTCTGG
ATTCATCGACTGTGGCCGGCTGGGTGTGGCGGACCGCTATCAGGACATAGCGTTGGCTACCCGTGATATT
GCTGAAGAGCTTGGCGGCGAATGGGCTGACCGCTTCCTCGTGCTTTACGGTATCGCCGCTCCCGATTCGC
AGCGCATCGCCTTCTATCGCCTTCTTGACGAGTTCTTCTGAGCGGGACTCTGGGGTTCGGACTCTAGCTA
GAGTCAAGCAGATCGTTCAAACATTTGGCAATAAAGTTTCTTAAGATTGAATCCTGTTGCCGGTCTTGCG
ATGATTATCATATAATTTCTGTTGAATTACGTTAAGCATGTAATAATTAACATGTAATGCATGACGTTAT
TTATGAGATGGGTTTTTATGATTAGAGTCCCGCAATTATACATTTAATACGCGATAGAAAACAAAATATA
GCGCGCAAACTAGGATAAATTATCGCGCGCGGTGTCATCTATGTTACTAGATCGACCGGCATGCAAGCTG
ATAATTCAATTCGGCGTTAATTCAGTACATTAAAAACGTCCGCAATGTGTTATTAAGTTGTCTAAGCGTC
AATTTGTTTACACCACAATATATCCTGCCACCAGCCAGCCAACAGCTCCCCGACCGGCAGCTCGGCACAA
AATCACCACTCGATACAGGCAGCCCATCAGTCCGGGACGGCGTCAGCGGGAGAGCCGTTGTAAGGCGGCA
GACTTTGCTCATGTTACCGATGCTATTCGGAAGAACGGCAACTAAGCTGCCGGGTTTGAAACACGGATGA
TCTCGCGGAGGGTAGCATGTTGATTGTAACGATGACAGAGCGTTGCTGCCTGTGATCAATTCGGGCACGA
ACCCAGTGGACATAAGCCTGTTCGGTTCGTAAGCTGTAATGCAAGTAGCGTATGCGCTCACGCAACTGGT
CCAGAACCTTGACCGAACGCAGCGGTGGTAACGGCGCAGTGGCGGTTTTCATGGCTTGTTATGACTGTTT
TTTTGGGGTACAGTCTATGCCTCGGGCATCCAAGCAGCAAGCGCGTTACGCCGTGGGTCGATGTTTGATG
TTATGGAGCAGCAACGATGTTACGCAGCAGGGCAGTCGCCCTAAAACAAAGTTAAACATCATGGGGGAAG
CGGTGATCGCCGAAGTATCGACTCAACTATCAGAGGTAGTTGGCGTCATCGAGCGCCATCTCGAACCGAC
GTTGCTGGCCGTACATTTGTACGGCTCCGCAGTGGATGGCGGCCTGAAGCCACACAGTGATATTGATTTG
CTGGTTACGGTGACCGTAAGGCTTGATGAAACAACGCGGCGAGCTTTGATCAACGACCTTTTGGAAACTT
CGGCTTCCCCTGGAGAGAGCGAGATTCTCCGCGCTGTAGAAGTCACCATTGTTGTGCACGACGACATCAT
TCCGTGGCGTTATCCAGCTAAGCGCGAACTGCAATTTGGAGAATGGCAGCGCAATGACATTCTTGCAGGT
ATCTTCGAGCCAGCCACGATCGACATTGATCTGGCTATCTTGCTGACAAAAGCAAGAGAACATAGCGTTG
CCTTGGTAGGTCCAGCGGCGGAGGAACTCTTTGATCCGGTTCCTGAACAGGATCTATTTGAGGCGCTAAA
TGAAACCTTAACGCTATGGAACTCGCCGCCCGACTGGGCTGGCGATGAGCGAAATGTAGTGCTTACGTTG
TCCCGCATTTGGTACAGCGCAGTAACCGGCAAAATCGCGCCGAAGGATGTCGCTGCCGACTGGGCAATGG
AGCGCCTGCCGGCCCAGTATCAGCCCGTCATACTTGAAGCTAGACAGGCTTATCTTGGACAAGAAGAAGA
TCGCTTGGCCTCGCGCGCAGATCAGTTGGAAGAATTTGTCCACTACGTGAAAGGCGAGATCACCAAGGTA
GTCGGCAAATAATGTCTAGCTAGAAATTCGTTCAAGCCGACGCCGCTTCGCGGCGCGGCTTAACTCAAGC
GTTAGATGCACTAAGCACATAATTGCTCACAGCCAAACTATCAGGTCAAGTCTGCTTTTATTATTTTTAA
GCGTGCATAATAAGCCCTACACAAATTGGGAGATATATCATGCATGACCAAAATCCCTTAACGTGAGTTT
TCGTTCCACTGAGCGTCAGACCCCGTAGAAAAGATCAAAGGATCTTCTTGAGATCCTTTTTTTCTGCGCG
TAATCTGCTGCTTGCAAACAAAAAAACCACCGCTACCAGCGGTGGTTTGTTTGCCGGATCAAGAGCTACC
AACTCTTTTTCCGAAGGTAACTGGCTTCAGCAGAGCGCAGATACCAAATACTGTCCTTCTAGTGTAGCCG
TAGTTAGGCCACCACTTCAAGAACTCTGTAGCACCGCCTACATACCTCGCTCTGCTAATCCTGTTACCAG
TGGCTGCTGCCAGTGGCGATAAGTCGTGTCTTACCGGGTTGGACTCAAGACGATAGTTACCGGATAAGGC
GCAGCGGTCGGGCTGAACGGGGGGTTCGTGCACACAGCCCAGCTTGGAGCGAACGACCTACACCGAACTG
AGATACCTACAGCGTGAGCTATGAGAAAGCGCCACGCTTCCCGAAGGGAGAAAGGCGGACAGGTATCCGG
TAAGCGGCAGGGTCGGAACAGGAGAGCGCACGAGGGAGCTTCCAGGGGGAAACGCCTGGTATCTTTATAG
TCCTGTCGGGTTTCGCCACCTCTGACTTGAGCGTCGATTTTTGTGATGCTCGTCAGGGGGGCGGAGCCTA
TGGAAAAACGCCAGCAACGCGGCCTTTTTACGGTTCCTGGCCTTTTGCTGGCCTTTTGCTCACATGTTCT
TTCCTGCGTTATCCCCTGATTCTGTGGATAACCGTATTACCGCCTTTGAGTGAGCTGATACCGCTCGCCG
CAGCCGAACGACCGAGCGCAGCGAGTCAGTGAGCGAGGAAGCGGAAGAGCGCCTGATGCGGTATTTTCTC
CTTACGCATCTGTGCGGTATTTCACACCGCATATGGTGCACTCTCAGTACAATCTGCTCTGATGCCGCAT
AGTTAAGCCAGTATACACTCCGCTATCGCTACGTGACTGGGTCATGGCTGCGCCCCGACACCCGCCAACA
CCCGCTGACGCGCCCTGACGGGCTTGTCTGCTCCCGGCATCCGCTTACAGACAAGCTGTGACCGTCTCCG
GGAGCTGCATGTGTCAGAGGTTTTCACCGTCATCACCGAAACGCGCGAGGCAGGGTGCCTTGATGTGGGC
GCCGGCGGTCGAGTGGCGACGGCGCGGCTTGTCCGCGCCCTGGTAGATTGCCTGGCCGTAGGCCAGCCAT
TTTTGAGCGGCCAGCGGCCGCGATAGGCCGACGCGAAGCGGCGGGGCGTAGGGAGCGCAGCGACCGAAGG
GTAGGCGCTTTTTGCAGCTCTTCGGCTGTGCGCTGGCCAGACAGTTATGCACAGGCCAGGCGGGTTTTAA
GAGTTTTAATAAGTTTTAAAGAGTTTTAGGCGGAAAAATCGCCTTTTTTCTCTTTTATATCAGTCACTTA
CATGTGTGACCGGTTCCCAATGTACGGCTTTGGGTTCCCAATGTACGGGTTCCGGTTCCCAATGTACGGC
TTTGGGTTCCCAATGTACGTGCTATCCACAGGAAAGAGACCTTTTCGACCTTTTTCCCCTGCTAGGGCAA
TTTGCCCTAGCATCTGCTCCGTACATTAGGAACCGGCGGATGCTTCGCCCTCGATCAGGTTGCGGTAGCG
CATGACTAGGATCGGGCCAGCCTGCCCCGCCTCCTCCTTCAAATCGTACTCCGGCAGGTCATTTGACCCG
ATCAGCTTGCGCACGGTGAAACAGAACTTCTTGAACTCTCCGGCGCTGCCACTGCGTTCGTAGATCGTCT
TGAACAACCATCTGGCTTCTGCCTTGCCTGCGGCGCGGCGTGCCAGGCGGTAGAGAAAACGGCCGATGCC
GGGATCGATCAAAAAGTAATCGGGGTGAACCGTCAGCACGTCCGGGTTCTTGCCTTCTGTGATCTCGCGG
TACATCCAATCAGCTAGCTCGATCTCGATGTACTCCGGCCGCCCGGTTTCGCTCTTTACGATCTTGTAGC
GGCTAATCAAGGCTTCACCCTCGGATACCGTCACCAGGCGGCCGTTCTTGGCCTTCTTCGTACGCTGCAT
GGCAACGTGCGTGGTGTTTAACCGAATGCAGGTTTCTACCAGGTCGTCTTTCTGCTTTCCGCCATCGGCT
CGCCGGCAGAACTTGAGTACGTCCGCAACGTGTGGACGGAACACGCGGCCGGGCTTGTCTCCCTTCCCTT
CCCGGTATCGGTTCATGGATTCGGTTAGATGGGAAACCGCCATCAGTACCAGGTCGTAATCCCACACACT
GGCCATGCCGGCCGGCCCTGCGGAAACCTCTACGTGCCCGTCTGGAAGCTCGTAGCGGATCACCTCGCCA
GCTCGTCGGTCACGCTTCGACAGACGGAAAACGGCCACGTCCATGATGCTGCGACTATCGCGGGTGCCCA
CGTCATAGAGCATCGGAACGAAAAAATCTGGTTGCTCGTCGCCCTTGGGCGGCTTCCTAATCGACGGCGC
ACCGGCTGCCGGCGGTTGCCGGGATTCTTTGCGGATTCGATCAGCGGCCGCTTGCCACGATTCACCGGGG
CGTGCTTCTGCCTCGATGCGTTGCCGCTGGGCGGCCTGCGCGGCCTTCAACTTCTCCACCAGGTCATCAC
CCAGCGCCGCGCCGATTTGTACCGGGCCGGATGGTTTGCGACCGCTCACGCCGATTCCTCGGGCTTGGGG
GTTCCAGTGCCATTGCAGGGCCGGCAGACAACCCAGCCGCTTACGCCTGGCCAACCGCCCGTTCCTCCAC
ACATGGGGCATTCCACGGCGTCGGTGCCTGGTTGTTCTTGATTTTCCATGCCGCCTCCTTTAGCCGCTAA
AATTCATCTACTCATTTATTCATTTGCTCATTTACTCTGGTAGCTGCGCGATGTATTCAGATAGCAGCTC
GGTAATGGTCTTGCCTTGGCGTACCGCGTACATCTTCAGCTTGGTGTGATCCTCCGCCGGCAACTGAAAG
TTGACCCGCTTCATGGCTGGCGTGTCTGCCAGGCTGGCCAACGTTGCAGCCTTGCTGCTGCGTGCGCTCG
GACGGCCGGCACTTAGCGTGTTTGTGCTTTTGCTCATTTTCTCTTTACCTCATTAACTCAAATGAGTTTT
GATTTAATTTCAGCGGCCAGCGCCTGGACCTCGCGGGCAGCGTCGCCCTCGGGTTCTGATTCAAGAACGG
TTGTGCCGGCGGCGGCAGTGCCTGGGTAGCTCACGCGCTGCGTGATACGGGACTCAAGAATGGGCAGCTC
GTACCCGGCCAGCGCCTCGGCAACCTCACCGCCGATGCGCGTGCCTTTGATCGCCCGCGACACGACAAAG
GCCGCTTGTAGCCTTCCATCCGTGACCTCAATGCGCTGCTTAACCAGCTCCACCAGGTCGGCGGTGGCCC
ATATGTCGTAAGGGCTTGGCTGCACCGGAATCAGCACGAAGTCGGCTGCCTTGATCGCGGACACAGCCAA
GTCCGCCGCCTGGGGCGCTCCGTCGATCACTACGAAGTCGCGCCGGCCGATGGCCTTCACGTCGCGGTCA
ATCGTCGGGCGGTCGATGCCGACAACGGTTAGCGGTTGATCTTCCCGCACGGCCGCCCAATCGCGGGCAC
TGCCCTGGGGATCGGAATCGACTAACAGAACATCGGCCCCGGCGAGTTGCAGGGCGCGGGCTAGATGGGT
TGCGATGGTCGTCTTGCCTGACCCGCCTTTCTGGTTAAGTACAGCGATAACCTTCATGCGTTCCCCTTGC
GTATTTGTTTATTTACTCATCGCATCATATACGCAGCGACCGCATGACGCAAGCTGTTTTACTCAAATAC
ACATCACCTTTTTAGACGGCGGCGCTCGGTTTCTTCAGCGGCCAAGCTGGCCGGCCAGGCCGCCAGCTTG
GCATCAGACAAACCGGCCAGGATTTCATGCAGCCGCACGGTTGAGACGTGCGCGGGCGGCTCGAACACGT
ACCCGGCCGCGATCATCTCCGCCTCGATCTCTTCGGTAATGAAAAACGGTTCGTCCTGGCCGTCCTGGTG
CGGTTTCATGCTTGTTCCTCTTGGCGTTCATTCTCGGCGGCCGCCAGGGCGTCGGCCTCGGTCAATGCGT
CCTCACGGAAGGCACCGCGCCGCCTGGCCTCGGTGGGCGTCACTTCCTCGCTGCGCTCAAGTGCGCGGTA
CAGGGTCGAGCGATGCACGCCAAGCAGTGCAGCCGCCTCTTTCACGGTGCGGCCTTCCTGGTCGATCAGC
TCGCGGGCGTGCGCGATCTGTGCCGGGGTGAGGGTAGGGCGGGGGCCAAACTTCACGCCTCGGGCCTTGG
CGGCCTCGCGCCCGCTCCGGGTGCGGTCGATGATTAGGGAACGCTCGAACTCGGCAATGCCGGCGAACAC
GGTCAACACCATGCGGCCGGCCGGCGTGGTGGTGTCGGCCCACGGCTCTGCCAGGCTACGCAGGCCCGCG
CCGGCCTCCTGGATGCGCTCGGCAATGTCCAGTAGGTCGCGGGTGCTGCGGGCCAGGCGGTCTAGCCTGG
TCACTGTCACAACGTCGCCAGGGCGTAGGTGGTCAAGCATCCTGGCCAGCTCCGGGCGGTCGCGCCTGGT
GCCGGTGATCTTCTCGGAAAACAGCTTGGTGCAGCCGGCCGCGTGCAGTTCGGCCCGTTGGTTGGTCAAG
TCCTGGTCGTCGGTGCTGACGCGGGCATAGCCCAGCAGGCCAGCGGCGGCGCTCTTGTTCATGGCGTAAT
GTCTCCGGTTCTAGTCGCAAGTATTCTACTTTATGCGACTAAAACACGCGACAAGAAAACGCCAGGAAAA
GGGCAGGGCGGCAGCCTGTCGCGTAACTTAGGACTTGTGCGACATGTCGTTTTCAGAAGACGGCTGCACT
GAACGTCAGAAGCCGACTGCACTATAGCAGCGGAGGGGTTGGATCAAAGTACTTTAAAGTACTTTAAAGT
ACTTTAAAGTACTTTGATCCCGAGGGGAACCCTGTGGTTGGCATGCACATACAAATGGACGAACGGATAA
ACCTTTTCACGCCCTTTTAAATATCCGATTATTCTAATAAACGCTCTTTTCTCTTAGGTTTACCCGCCAA
TATATCCTGTCAAACACTGATAGTTTAAACTGAAGGCGGGAAACGACAATCTGATCCAAGCTCAAGCTAA
GCTTGAGCTCTCCCATATGGTCGACTAGAGCCAAGCTGATCTCCTTTGCCCCGGAGATCACCATGGACGA
CTTTCTCTATCTCTACGATCTAGGAAGAAAGTTCGACGGAGAAGGTGACGATACCATGTTCACCACCGAT
AATGAGAAGATTAGCCTCTTCAATTTCAGAAAGAATGCTGACCCACAGATGGTTAGAGAGGCTGCAGGTC
AACATGGTGGAGCACGACACACTTGTCTACTCCAAAAATATCAAAGATACAGTCTCAGAAGACCAAAGGG
CAATTGAGACTTTTCAACAAAGGGTAATATCCGGAAACCTCCTCGGATTCCATTGCCCAGCTATCTGTCA
CTTTATTGTGAAGATAGTGGAAAAGGAAGGTGGCTCCTACAAATGCCATCATTGCGATAAAGGAAAGGCC
ATCGTTGAAGATGCCTCTGCCGACAGTGGTCCCAAAGATGGACCCCCACCCACGAGGAGCATCGTGGAAA
AAGAAGACGTTCCAACCACGTCTTCAAAGCAAGTGGATTGATGTGATAACATGGTGGAGCACGACACACT
TGTCTACTCCAAAAATATCAAAGATACAGTCTCAGAAGACCAAAGGGCAATTGAGACTTTTCAACAAAGG
GTAATATCCGGAAACCTCCTCGGATTCCATTGCCCAGCTATCTGTCACTTTATTGTGAAGATAGTGGAAA
AGGAAGGTGGCTCCTACAAATGCCATCATTGCGATAAAGGAAAGGCCATCGTTGAAGATGCCTCTGCCGA
CAGTGGTCCCAAAGATGGACCCCCACCCACGAGGAGCATCGTGGAAAAAGAAGACGTTCCAACCACGTCT
TCAAAGCAAGTGGATTGATGTGATATCTCCACTGACGTAAGGGATGACGCACAATCCCACTATCCTTCGC
AAGACCCTTCCTCTATATAAGGAAGTTCATTTCATTTGGAGAGGACCTCGAGAATTCACAAGTTTGTACA
AAAAAGCAGGCTCCGCGGCCGCCCCCTTCACCATGCAGAGGTTTTTCTCCGCCAGATCGATTCTCGGTTA
CGCCGTCAAGACGCGGAGGAGGTCTTTCTCTTCTCGTTCTTCGTCTCTCCTATTCGACGACACTCAGTTA
CAGTTTAAAGAAAGTGTATCCAAGTTTGCGCAAGATAGGATCCCGCACGGGATGAACTCACTGATCAAGG
AAAATATGCGTATGATGGTGGTCATGGAAGGTTCGGTCAACGGCTACCAATTCAAATGCACAGGTGAAGG
AGATGGCAATCCATACATGGGAACTCAAACCATGAGGATCAAAGTCGTCGAGGGAGGACCTCTGCCATTT
GCCTTTGACATTCTTGCCACAAGCTTCATGTATGGCAGCAAGACTTTTATCAAGCACACTAAAGGCATTC
CTGATTTCTTTAAACAGTCCTTTCCTGAGGGTTTTACTTGGGAAAGAGTTACAAGATACGAAGATGGTGG
AGTCTTTACCGTTATGCAGGACACCAGCCTTGAAGATGGCTGTCTCGTTTACCACGCCAAAGTCACTGGG
GTAAACTTTCCCTCCAATGGTGCCGTGATGCAGAAGAAGACCAAGGGTTGGGAGCCAAATACAGAGATGC
TGTATCCAGCAGATGGTGGTCTGAGGGGATACTCTCAAATGGCACTGAATGTTGATGGTGGTGGCTATCT
GTCTTGCTCTTTCGAAACAACTTACAGGTCAAAAAAGACCGTCGAGAACTTCAAGATGCCCGGTTTCCAT
TTTGTTGATCACCGCCTGGAAAGGTTAGAGGAAAGTGACAAGGAAATGTTCGTAGTACAACACGAACACG
CAGTTGCCAAGTTCTGTGACCTTCCATCCAAACTGGGACGTCTTTGAAAGGGTGGGCGCGCCGACCCAGC
TTTCTTGTACAAAGTGGTTTACCCATACGATGTTCCAGATTACGCTTGAGAGCTCGCATAATTCTCAACA
CAACATATACAAAACAAACGAATCTCAAGCAATCAAGCATTCTACTTCTATTGCAGCAATTTAAATCATT
TCTTTTAAAGCAAAAGCAATTTTCTGAAAATTTTCACCATTTACGAACGATAGCCATGGCACTCATCTTT
GGCACAGTCAACGCTAACATCCTGAAGGAAGTGTTCGGTGGAGCTCGGTACCCGGGGATCCTCTAGAGTC
CGCAAAAATCACCAGTCTCTCTCTACAAATCTATCTCTCTCTATTTTTCTCCAGAATAATGTGTGAGTAG
TTCCCAGATAAGGGAATTAGGGTTCTTATAGGGTTTCGCTCATGTGTTGAGCATATAAGAAACCCTTAGT
ATGTATTTGTATTTGTAAAATACTTCTATCAATAAAATTTCTAATTCCTAAAACCAAAATCCAGTGACCT
GCAGGCATGCAAGCTTGGCACTGGCCCTACGCGGCAGGTCTCATCAAGACGATCTACCCGAGTAATAATC
TCCAGGAGATCAAATACCTTCCCAAGAAGGTTAAAGATGCAGTCAAAAGATTCAGGACTAACTGCATCAA
GAACACAGAGAAAGATATATTTCTCAAGATCAGAAGTACTATTCCAGTATGGACGATTCAAGGCTTGCTT
CATAAACCAAGGCAAGTAATAGAGATTGGAGTCTCTAAGAAAGTAGTTCCTACTGAATCAAAGGCCATGG
AGTCAAAAATTCAGATCGAGGATCTAACAGAACTCGCCGTGAAGACTGGCGAACAGTTCATACAGAGTCT
TTTACGACTCAATGACAAGAAGAAAATCTTCGTCAACATGGTGGAGCACGACACTCTCGTCTACTCCAAG
AATATCAAAGATACAGTCTCAGAAGACCAAAGGGCTATTGAGACTTTTCAACAAAGGGTAATATCGGGAA
ACCTCCTCGGATTCCATTGCCCAGCTATCTGTCACTTCATCAAAAGGACAGTAGAAAAGGAAGGTGGCAC
CTACAAATGCCATCATTGCGATAAAGGAAAGGCTATCGTTCAAGATGCCCCTGCCGACAGTGGTCCCAAA
GATGGACCCCCACCCACGAGGAGCATCGTGGAAAAAGAAGACGTTCCAACCACGTCTTCAAAGCAAGTGG
ATTGATGTGATATCTCCACTGACGTAAGGGATGACGCACAATCCCACTATCCTTCGCAAGACCCTTCCTC
TATATAAGGAAGTTCATTTCATTTGGAGAGGACTCCGGTATTTTTACAACAATTACCACAACAAAACAAA
CAACAAACAACATTACAATTTACTATTCTAGTCGACCTGCAGGCGGCCGCACTAGTGATATCACAAGTTT
GTACAAAAAAGCTGAACGAGAAACGTAAAATGATATAAATATCAATATATTAAATTAGATTTTGCATAAA
AAACAGACTACATAATACTGTAAAACACAACATATCCAGTCACTATGGCGGCCGCATTAGGCACCCCAGG
CTTTACACTTTATGCTTCCGGCTCGTATAATGTGTGGATTTTGAGTTAGGATCCGTCGAGATTTTCAGGA
GCTAAGGAAGCTAAAATGGAGAAAAAAATCACTGGATATACCACCGTTGATATATCCCAATGGCATCGTA
AAGAACATTTTGAGGCATTTCAGTCAGTTGCTCAATGTACCTATAACCAGACCGTTCAGCTGGATATTAC
GGCCTTTTTAAAGACCGTAAAGAAAAATAAGCACAAGTTTTATCCGGCCTTTATTCACATTCTTGCCCGC
CTGATGAATGCTCATCCGGAATTCCGTATGGCAATGAAAGACGGTGAGCTGGTGATATGGGATAGTGTTC
ACCCTTGTTACACCGTTTTCCATGAGCAAACTGAAACGTTTTCATCGCTCTGGAGTGAATACCACGACGA
TTTCCGGCAGTTTCTACACATATATTCGCAAGATGTGGCGTGTTACGGTGAAAACCTGGCCTATTTCCCT
AAAGGGTTTATTGAGAATATGTTTTTCGTCTCAGCCAATCCCTGGGTGAGTTTCACCAGTTTTGATTTAA
ACGTGGCCAATATGGACAACTTCTTCGCCCCCGTTTTCACCATGGGCAAATATTATACGCAAGGCGACAA
GGTGCTGATGCCGCTGGCGATTCAGGTTCATCATGCCGTTTGTGATGGCTTCCATGTCGGCAGAATGCTT
AATGAATTACAACAGTACTGCGATGAGTGGCAGGGCGGGGCGTAAACGCGTGGATCCGGCTTACTAAAAG
CCAGATAACAGTATGCGTATTTGCGCGCTGATTTTTGCGGTATAAGAATATATACTGATATGTATACCCG
AAGTATGTCAAAAAGAGGTATGCTATGAAGCAGCGTATTACAGTGACAGTTGACAGCGACAGCTATCAGT
TGCTCAAGGCATATATGATGTCAATATCTCCGGTCTGGTAAGCACAACCATGCAGAATGAAGCCCGTCGT
CTGCGTGCCGAACGCTGGAAAGCGGAAAATCAGGAAGGGATGGCTGAGGTCGCCCGGTTTATTGAAATGA
ACGGCTCTTTTGCTGACGAGAACAGGGGCTGGTGAAATGCAGTTTAAGGTTTACACCTATAAAAGAGAGA
GCCGTTATCGTCTGTTTGTGGATGTACAGAGTGATATTATTGACACGCCCGGGCGACGGATGGTGATCCC
CCTGGCCAGTGCACGTCTGCTGTCAGATAAAGTCTCCCGTGAACTTTACCCGGTGGTGCATATCGGGGAT
GAAAGCTGGCGCATGATGACCACCGATATGGCCAGTGTGCCGGTCTCCGTTATCGGGGAAGAAGTGGCTG
ATCTCAGCCACCGCGAAAATGACATCAAAAACGCCATTAACCTGATGTTCTGGGGAATATAAATGTCAGG
CTCCCTTATACACAGCCAGTCTGCAGGTCGACCATAGTGACTGGATATGTTGTGTTTTACAGTATTATGT
AGTCTGTTTTTTATGCAAAATCTAATTTAATATATTGATATTTATATCATTTTACGTTTCTCGTTCAGCT
TTCTTGTACAAAGTGGTGATATCAATGGTGAGCAAGGGCGAGGAGCTGTTCACCGGGGTGGTGCCCATCC
TGGTCGAGCTGGACGGCGACGTAAACGGCCACAAGTTCAGCGTGTCCGGCGAGGGCGAGGGCGATGCCAC
CTACGGCAAGCTGACCCTGAAGTTCATCTGCACCACCGGCAAGCTGCCCGTGCCCTGGCCCACCCTCGTG
ACCACCCTGACCTACGGCGTGCAGTGCTTCAGCCGCTACCCCGACCACATGAAGCAGCACGACTTCTTCA
AGTCCGCCATGCCCGAAGGCTACGTCCAGGAGCGCACCATCTTCTTCAAGGACGACGGCAACTACAAGAC
CCGCGCCGAGGTGAAGTTCGAGGGCGACACCCTGGTGAACCGCATCGAGCTGAAGGGCATCGACTTCAAG
GAGGACGGCAACATCCTGGGGCACAAGCTGGAGTACAACTACAACAGCCACAACGTCTATATCATGGCCG
ACAAGCAGAAGAACGGCATCAAGGTGAACTTCAAGATCCGCCACAACATCGAGGACGGCAGCGTGCAGCT
CGCCGACCACTACCAGCAGAACACCCCCATCGGCGACGGCCCCGTGCTGCTGCCCGACAACCACTACCTG
AGCACCCAGTCCGCCCTGAGCAAAGACCCCAACGAGAAGCGCGATCACATGGTCCTGCTGGAGTTCGTGA
CCGCCGCCGGGATCACTCTCGGCATGGACGAGCTGTACAAGTAACCGCGGCCATGCTAGAGTCCGCAAAA
ATCACCAGTCTCTCTCTACAAATCTATCTCTCTCTATTTTTCTCCA
Features (pLannotate 1.2.2; 39 found; start..end, strand, type, name):
    179..201     -  misc_feature   MCS (fragment): pUC18/19 multiple cloning site
    294..473     +  promoter       NOS promoter: nopaline synthase promoter
    507..1298    +  CDS            neo: KKA2_KLEPN - Also known as kan, nptII. Experimental evidence at protein level: Swiss-Prot protein existence level 1. Resistance to kanamycin, neomycin, paromomycin, ribostamycin, butirosin and gentamicin B. From Klebsiella pneumoniae.
   1341..1593    +  terminator     NOS terminator: nopaline synthase terminator and poly(A) signal
   1686..1710    -  misc_feature   LB T-DNA repeat: left border repeat from nopaline C58 T-DNA
   1969..1992    +  promoter       Pc promoter (fragment): intI1 (promoter lies within the coding sequence); class 1 integron promoter
   2168..2224    +  CDS            GmR (fragment): gentamycin acetyltransferase; aacC1; confers resistance to gentamycin
   2235..3022    +  CDS            SmR (fragment): aminoglycoside adenylyltransferase (Murphy, 1985); aadA; confers resistance to spectinomycin and streptomycin
   3268..3856    +  rep_origin     ori: high-copy-number ColE1/pMB1/pBR322/pUC origin of replication
   4042..4182    -  misc_feature   bom: basis of mobility region from pBR322
   4284..4323    -  CDS            rop (fragment): Rop protein, which maintains plasmids at low copy number; rop
   4526..4720    -  rep_origin     pVS1 oriV: origin of replication for the Pseudomonas plasmid pVS1 (Heeb et al., 2000)
   4786..5859    -  CDS            pVS1 RepA: replication protein from the Pseudomonas plasmid pVS1 (Heeb et al., 2000)
   6288..6917    -  CDS            pVS1 StaA: stability protein from the Pseudomonas plasmid pVS1 (Heeb et al., 2000)
   7477..7878    -  CDS            Y4CG_SINFN (fragment): Protein inferred from homology: Swiss-Prot protein existence level 3. From Sinorhizobium fredii (strain NBRC 101917 / NGR234).
   8248..8272    -  misc_feature   RB T-DNA repeat: right border repeat from nopaline C58 T-DNA
   8321..8533    +  CDS            IBMP_CAMVB (fragment): Experimental evidence at protein level: Swiss-Prot protein existence level 1. Enhances the ribosomal termination-reinitiation event leading to the translation of major open reading frames on the polycistronic viral RNAs. From Cauliflower mosaic virus (strain Bari 1) (CaMV).
   8615..9286    +  promoter       CaMV 35S promoter (enhanced): cauliflower mosaic virus 35S promoter with a duplicated enhancer region
   9298..9322    +  protein_bind   attB1: mutant version of attB; recombination site for the Gateway® BP reaction BP Clonase™
   9343..9498    +  CDS            IVD (fragment): IVD_ARATH - Experimental evidence at protein level: Swiss-Prot protein existence level 1. Involved in degradation of the branched-chain amino acids, phytol and lysine for the supply of carbon and electrons to the ETF/ETFQO complex during dark-induced sugar starvation. From Arabidopsis thaliana (Mouse-ear cress).
   9502..10194   +  CDS            eqFP611: eqFP611 is a basic (constitutively fluorescent) red fluorescent protein published in 2002, derived from Entacmaea quadricolor. It has very low acid sensitivity.
  10214..10238   -  protein_bind   attB2: mutant version of attB; recombination site for the Gateway® BP reaction BP Clonase™
  10240..10267   +  CDS            3xHA (fragment): three tandem HA epitope tags
  10308..10344   +  ncRNA          PK1-TEV CVMV: Accession: RF01102 - 5'-leader pseudoknot of TEV/CVMV
  10471..10500   +  misc_feature   MCS (fragment): pUC18/19 multiple cloning site
  10546..10705   +  polyA_signal   CaMV poly(A) signal (fragment): cauliflower mosaic virus polyadenylation signal
  10706..10726   +  misc_feature   MCS (fragment): pUC18/19 multiple cloning site
  11169..11513   +  promoter       CaMV 35S promoter: strong constitutive promoter from cauliflower mosaic virus
  11466..11512   +  promoter       minimal CaMV 35S promoter: minimal 35S promoter from cauliflower mosaic virus
  11545..11570   +  misc_feature   TMV Ω (fragment): translational enhancer from the tobacco mosaic virus 5'-leader sequence (Gallie et al., 1988)
  11613..11737   +  protein_bind   attR1: mutant version of attR; recombination site for the Gateway® LR reaction LR Clonase™
  11762..11792   +  promoter       lac UV5 promoter: E. coli lac promoter with an "up" mutation
  11816..11845   +  promoter       cat promoter (fragment): promoter of the E. coli cat gene encoding chloramphenicol acetyltransferase
  11846..12505   +  CDS            CmR: chloramphenicol acetyltransferase; cat; confers resistance to chloramphenicol
  12684..12842   +  CDS            ccdA (fragment): CCDA_ECO57 - Also known as H, letA. Experimental evidence at protein level: Swiss-Prot protein existence level 1. Antitoxin component of a type II toxin-antitoxin (TA) system which inhibits the post-segregational killing (PSK) of plasmid-free cells, also referred to as a plasmid addiction system. Binds to and blocks the activity of CcdB; will also remove bound CcdB protein from the CcdB-GyrA complex by forming a CcdA-CcdB complex, a process termed rejuvenation. Functions as a transcriptional corepressor for the ccdAB operon, repression also requires CcdB (By similarity). From Escherichia coli
  12847..13149   +  CDS            ccdB: CCDB_ECOLI - Also known as G, letB, letD. Experimental evidence at protein level: Swiss-Prot protein existence level 1. Toxic component of a type II toxin-antitoxin (TA) system, functioning in plasmid maintainence. Responsible for the post- segregational killing (PSK) of plasmid-free cells, also referred to as a plasmid addiction system. Half-life of over 2 hours. Cell killing by CcdB is accompanied by filamentation, defects in chromosome and plasmid segregation, defects in cell division, formation of anucleate cells, decreased DNA synthesis and plasmid loss. Interferes with the activity of DN
  13193..13317   -  protein_bind   attR2: mutant version of attR; recombination site for the Gateway® LR reaction LR Clonase™
  13325..14044   +  CDS            EGFP: the original enhanced GFP (Yang et al., 1996) mammalian codon-optimized
  14109..152     +  polyA_signal   CaMV poly(A) signal (fragment) (across the origin): cauliflower mosaic virus polyadenylation signal
