[The description below was written by a language model from this plasmid's Addgene catalogue record and pLannotate feature annotations shown in this document.]
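Description:
empty_pK7fWG2_IVD_FP611 is an empty Gateway destination binary vector for plant expression, built on the pK7fWG2_IVD_FP611 backbone and intended for determining the subcellular localization of a protein of interest. It is a T-DNA plasmid of about 14.1 kb. The backbone outside the nopaline-type left and right border repeats carries a ColE1/pMB1-type origin with a bom site for propagation in E. coli, the pVS1 oriV with RepA and StaA for replication and stable maintenance in Agrobacterium, and an aadA gene conferring spectinomycin/streptomycin resistance. Because the Gateway cassette is still intact, the plasmid also confers chloramphenicol resistance and encodes the CcdB toxin, so it is maintained in a ccdB-tolerant strain under dual chloramphenicol and spectinomycin selection.

Three expression units are annotated between the borders. A NOS promoter–nptII–NOS terminator cassette provides kanamycin selection of transformed plant cells. A CaMV 35S promoter with a fragment of the TMV Ω leader drives an attR1–CmR–ccdB–attR2 cassette placed immediately upstream of EGFP and a CaMV poly(A) signal. An LR reaction replaces the counter-selectable cassette with the gene of interest, yielding a C-terminal GFP fusion. The second reporter unit uses an enhanced 35S promoter to express an N-terminal fragment of Arabidopsis isovaleryl-CoA dehydrogenase (IVD) fused to the red fluorescent protein eqFP611, flanked by attB1 and attB2 sites and followed by a CaMV poly(A) signal. IVD is a mitochondrial enzyme, so this fusion presumably acts as a built-in red mitochondrial marker, although the record does not say so explicitly. Co-expression from a single T-DNA allows the green signal of the test protein to be compared with the red reference in the same cell.
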