Addgene plasmid #228371: empty_pK7fWG2_IVD_FP611
Purpose: (Empty Backbone) Empty dual expression vector for determining subcellular localization for protein of interest
Depositing lab: Daniel Sloan. Depositing organization: Colorado State University, Fort Collins. Publication: Photosynthetic demands on translational machinery drive retention of redundant tRNA metabolism in plant organelles. DeTar RA, Chustecki JM, Martinez-Hottovy A, Ceriotti LF, Broz AK, Lou X, Sanchez-Puerta MV, Elowsky C, Christensen AC, Sloan DB. Proc Natl Acad Sci U S A. 2024 Dec 24;121(52):e2421485121. doi: 10.1073/pnas.2421485121. Epub 2024 Dec 18. PubMed 39693336.
Backbone
  Vector backbone: pK7fWG2_IVD_FP611
  Vector type: Plant Expression
  Tag / fusion protein: Green Florescent Protien (C terminal on insert)
Growth in bacteria
  Bacterial resistance: Chloramphenicol and Spectinomycin, 25 & 50 μg/mL
  Growth temperature: 37°C
  Growth strain: ccdB Survival
  Copy number: High Copy
Gene/Insert
  Gene/Insert name: None
  Tag / fusion protein: Green Florescent Protien (C terminal on insert)
Terms and licenses: Academic/Nonprofit Terms; Industry Terms
How to cite: empty_pK7fWG2_IVD_FP611 was a gift from Daniel Sloan (Addgene plasmid # 228371 ; http://n2t.net/addgene:228371 ; RRID:Addgene_228371)
